>Addgene plasmid #238223 | pET156P CFAP36 [S180E]-3C-muGFP-10His (Sus scrofa) | addgene full sequence | sequence record 473432 | Addgene NGS Result
TTCTTGAAGACGAAAGGGCCTCGTGATACGCCTATTTTTATAGGTTAATGTCATGATAATAATGGTTTCT
TAGACGTCAGGTGGCACTTTTCGGGGAAATGTGCGCGGAACCCCTATTTGTTTATTTTTCTAAATACATT
CAAATATGTATCCGCTCATGAGACAATAACCCTGATAAATGCTTCAATAATATTGAAAAAGGAAGAGTAT
GAGTATTCAACATTTCCGTGTCGCCCTTATTCCCTTTTTTGCGGCATTTTGCCTTCCTGTTTTTGCTCAC
CCAGAAACGCTGGTGAAAGTAAAAGATGCTGAAGATCAGTTGGGTGCACGAGTGGGTTACATCGAACTGG
ATCTCAACAGCGGTAAGATCCTTGAGAGTTTTCGCCCCGAAGAACGTTTTCCAATGATGAGCACTTTTAA
AGTTCTGCTATGTGGCGCGGTATTATCCCGTGTTGACGCCGGGCAAGAGCAACTCGGTCGCCGCATACAC
TATTCTCAGAATGACTTGGTTGAGTACTCACCAGTCACAGAAAAGCATCTTACGGATGGCATGACAGTAA
GAGAATTATGCAGTGCTGCCATAACCATGAGTGATAACACTGCGGCCAACTTACTTCTGACAACGATCGG
AGGACCGAAGGAGCTAACCGCTTTTTTGCACAACATGGGGGATCATGTAACTCGCCTTGATCGTTGGGAA
CCGGAGCTGAATGAAGCCATACCAAACGACGAGCGTGACACCACGATGCCTGCAGCAATGGCAACAACGT
TGCGCAAACTATTAACTGGCGAACTACTTACTCTAGCTTCCCGGCAACAATTAATAGACTGGATGGAGGC
GGATAAAGTTGCAGGACCACTTCTGCGCTCGGCCCTTCCGGCTGGCTGGTTTATTGCTGATAAATCTGGA
GCCGGTGAGCGTGGGTCTCGCGGTATCATTGCAGCACTGGGGCCAGATGGTAAGCCCTCCCGTATCGTAG
TTATCTACACGACGGGGAGTCAGGCAACTATGGATGAACGAAATAGACAGATCGCTGAGATAGGTGCCTC
ACTGATTAAGCATTGGTAACTGTCAGACCAAGTTTACTCATATATACTTTAGATTGATTTAAAACTTCAT
TTTTAATTTAAAAGGATCTAGGTGAAGATCCTTTTTGATAATCTCATGACCAAAATCCCTTAACGTGAGT
TTTCGTTCCACTGAGCGTCAGACCCCGTAGAAAAGATCAAAGGATCTTCTTGAGATCCTTTTTTTCTGCG
CGTAATCTGCTGCTTGCAAACAAAAAAACCACCGCTACCAGCGGTGGTTTGTTTGCCGGATCAAGAGCTA
CCAACTCTTTTTCCGAAGGTAACTGGCTTCAGCAGAGCGCAGATACCAAATACTGTCCTTCTAGTGTAGC
CGTAGTTAGGCCACCACTTCAAGAACTCTGTAGCACCGCCTACATACCTCGCTCTGCTAATCCTGTTACC
AGTGGCTGCTGCCAGTGGCGATAAGTCGTGTCTTACCGGGTTGGACTCAAGACGATAGTTACCGGATAAG
GCGCAGCGGTCGGGCTGAACGGGGGGTTCGTGCACACAGCCCAGCTTGGAGCGAACGACCTACACCGAAC
TGAGATACCTACAGCGTGAGCTATGAGAAAGCGCCACGCTTCCCGAAGGGAGAAAGGCGGACAGGTATCC
GGTAAGCGGCAGGGTCGGAACAGGAGAGCGCACGAGGGAGCTTCCAGGGGGAAACGCCTGGTATCTTTAT
AGTCCTGTCGGGTTTCGCCACCTCTGACTTGAGCGTCGATTTTTGTGATGCTCGTCAGGGGGGCGGAGCC
TATGGAAAAACGCCAGCAACGCGGCCTTTTTACGGTTCCTGGCCTTTTGCTGGCCTTTTGCTCACATGTT
CTTTCCTGCGTTATCCCCTGATTCTGTGGATAACCGTATTACCGCCTTTGAGTGAGCTGATACCGCTCGC
CGCAGCCGAACGACCGAGCGCAGCGAGTCAGTGAGCGAGGAAGCGGAAGAGCGCCTGATGCGGTATTTTC
TCCTTACGCATCTGTGCGGTATTTCACACCGCAATGGTGCACTCTCAGTACAATCTGCTCTGATGCCGCA
TAGTTAAGCCAGTATACACTCCGCTATCGCTACGTGACTGGGTCATGGCTGCGCCCCGACACCCGCCAAC
ACCCGCTGACGCGCCCTGACGGGCTTGTCTGCTCCCGGCATCCGCTTACAGACAAGCTGTGACCGTCTCC
GGGAGCTGCATGTGTCAGAGGTTTTCACCGTCATCACCGAAACGCGCGAGGCAGCTGCGGTAAAGCTCAT
CAGCGTGGTCGTGAAGCGATTCACAGATGTCTGCCTGTTCATCCGCGTCCAGCTCGTTGAGTTTCTCCAG
AAGCGTTAATGTCTGGCTTCTGATAAAGCGGGCCATGTTAAGGGCGGTTTTTTCCTGTTTGGTCACTGAT
GCCTCCGTGTAAGGGGGATTTCTGTTCATGGGGGTAATGATACCGATGAAACGAGAGAGGATGCTCACGA
TACGGGTTACTGATGATGAACATGCCCGGTTACTGGAACGTTGTGAGGGTAAACAACTGGCGGTATGGAT
GCGGCGGGACCAGAGAAAAATCACTCAGGGTCAATGCCAGCGCTTCGTTAATACAGATGTAGGTGTTCCA
CAGGGTAGCCAGCAGCATCCTGCGATGCAGATCCGGAACATAATGGTGCAGGGCGCTGACTTCCGCGTTT
CCAGACTTTACGAAACACGGAAACCGAAGACCATTCATGTTGTTGCTCAGGTCGCAGACGTTTTGCAGCA
GCAGTCGCTTCACGTTCGCTCGCGTATCGGTGATTCATTCTGCTAACCAGTAAGGCAACCCCGCCAGCCT
AGCCGGGTCCTCAACGACAGGAGCACGATCATGCGCACCCGTGGCCAGGACCCAACGCTGCCCGAGATGC
GCCGCGTGCGGCTGCTGGAGATGGCGGACGCGATGGATATGTTCTGCCAAGGGTTGGTTTGCGCATTCAC
AGTTCTCCGCAAGAATTGATTGGCTCCAATTCTTGGAGTGGTGAATCCGTTAGCGAGGTGCCGCCGGCTT
CCATTCAGGTCGAGGTGGCCCGGCTCCATGCACCGCGACGCAACGCGGGGAGGCAGACAAGGTATAGGGC
GGCGCCTACAATCCATGCCAACCCGTTCCATGTGCTCGCCGAGGCGGCATAAATCGCCGTGACGATCAGC
GGTCCAATGATCGAAGTTAGGCTGGTAAGAGCCGCGAGCGATCCTTGAAGCTGTCCCTGATGGTCGTCAT
CTACCTGCCTGGACAGCATGGCCTGCAACGCGGGCATCCCGATGCCGCCGGAAGCGAGAAGAATCATAAT
GGGGAAGGCCATCCAGCCTCGCGTCGCGAACGCCAGCAAGACGTAGCCCAGCGCGTCGGCCGCCATGCCG
GCGATAATGGCCTGCTTCTCGCCGAAACGTTTGGTGGCGGGACCAGTGACGAAGGCTTGAGCGAGGGCGT
GCAAGATTCCGAATACCGCAAGCGACAGGCTGATCATCGTCGCGCTCCAGCGAAAGCGGTCCTCGCCGAA
AATGACCCAGAGCGCTGCCGGCACCTGTCCTACGAGTTGCATGATAAAGAAGACAGTCATAAGTGCGGCG
ACGATAGTCATGCCCCGCGCCCACCGGAAGGAGCTGACTGGGTTGAAGGCTCTCAAGGGCATCGGTCGAG
ATCCCGGTGCCTAATGAGTGAGCTAACTTACATTAATTGCGTTGCGCTCACTGCCCGCTTTCCAGTCGGG
AAACCTGTCGTGCCAGCTGCATTAATGAATCGGCCAACGCGCGGGGAGAGGCGGTTTGCGTATTGGGCGC
CAGGGTGGTTTTTCTTTTCACCAGTGAGACGGGCAACAGCTGATTGCCCTTCACCGCCTGGCCCTGAGAG
AGTTGCAGCAAGCGGTCCACGCTGGTTTGCCCCAGCAGGCGAAAATCCTGTTTGATGGTGGTTAACGGCG
GGATATAACATGAGCTGTCTTCGGTATCGTCGTATCCCACTACCGAGATATCCGCACCAACGCGCAGCCC
GGACTCGGTAATGGCGCGCATTGCGCCCAGCGCCATCTGATCGTTGGCAACCAGCATCGCAGTGGGAACG
ATGCCCTCATTCAGCATTTGCATGGTTTGTTGAAAACCGGACATGGCACTCCAGTCGCCTTCCCGTTCCG
CTATCGGCTGAATTTGATTGCGAGTGAGATATTTATGCCAGCCAGCCAGACGCAGACGCGCCGAGACAGA
ACTTAATGGGCCCGCTAACAGCGCGATTTGCTGGTGACCCAATGCGACCAGATGCTCCACGCCCAGTCGC
GTACCGTCTTCATGGGAGAAAATAATACTGTTGATGGGTGTCTGGTCAGAGACATCAAGAAATAACGCCG
GAACATTAGTGCAGGCAGCTTCCACAGCAATGGCATCCTGGTCATCCAGCGGATAGTTAATGATCAGCCC
ACTGACGCGTTGCGCGAGAAGATTGTGCACCGCCGCTTTACAGGCTTCGACGCCGCTTCGTTCTACCATC
GACACCACCACGCTGGCACCCAGTTGATCGGCGCGAGATTTAATCGCCGCGACAATTTGCGACGGCGCGT
GCAGGGCCAGACTGGAGGTGGCAACGCCAATCAGCAACGACTGTTTGCCCGCCAGTTGTTGTGCCACGCG
GTTGGGAATGTAATTCAGCTCCGCCATCGCCGCTTCCACTTTTTCCCGCGTTTTCGCAGAAACGTGGCTG
GCCTGGTTCACCACGCGGGAAACGGTCTGATAAGAGACACCGGCATACTCTGCGACATCGTATAACGTTA
CTGGTTTCACATTCACCACCCTGAATTGACTCTCTTCCGGGCGCTATCATGCCATACCGCGAAAGGTTTT
GCGCCATTCGATGGTGTCCGGGATCTCGACGCTCTCCCTTATGCGACTCCTGCATTAGGAAGCAGCCCAG
TAGTAGGTTGAGGCCGTTGAGCACCGCCGCCGCAAGGAATGGTGCATGCAAGGAGATGGCGCCCAACAGT
CCCCCGGCCACGGGGCCTGCCACCATACCCACGCCGAAACAAGCGCTCATGAGCCCGAAGTGGCGAGCCC
GATCTTCCCCATCGGTGATGTCGGCGATATAGGCGCCAGCAACCGCACCTGTGGCGCCGGTGATGCCGGC
CACGATGCGTCCGGCGTAGAGGATCGAGATCTCGATCCCGCGAAATTAATACGACTCACTATAGGGGAAT
TGTGAGCGGATAACAATTCCCCTCTAGAAATAATTTTGTTTAACTTTAAGAAGGAGATATACCATGGCTG
CAGAAGAGGACGAGGTGGAATGGGTGGTGGAGAGCATTGCGGGTTTCCTGCGAGGCCCGGACTGGTCCAT
CCCCATCTTGGACTTTGTGGAGCAGAAATGTGAAGTTTTTGATGATGAAGAAGAGAGCAAATTGACCTAT
ACAGAGATTCATCAGGAATACAAAGAACTAGTTGAAAAGCTGTTAGAAAGTTACCTCAAAGAAATTGGAA
TTAATGAAGATCAGTTTCAAGAAGCATGCACTTCTCCTCTTGCAAAGACCCATACCTCACAGGCCATTTT
GCAACCTGTGTTGGCAGCAGAAGATTTTACTATCTTTAAAGCGATGATGGTCCAGAAAAACATTGAAATG
CAGCTGCAAGCCATTCGGATAATTCAAGAAAGAAATGGTGTATTACCTGACTGCTTAACAGATGGTTCTG
ATGTGGTCAGTGACCTTGAACAGGAAGAGATGAAAATCCTGAGGGAAGTTCTTAGAAAATCAAAAGAGGA
ATATGACCAGGAGGAAGAAAGGAAGAGAAAAAATCAGTTAGAGGAGGCTAAAACAGAAGAGCCCTCGATG
CATGCCAATGAAACTGTAAAAATGAATAATTCCCAAGGGGATGGTGAACACTTTGCACACCCACCCTCAG
AAGTTAAAGTGCATTTTGCTAATCAGTCAGTACAACCTTTGACAACAAAGCTGGAAATGTTGCCTGAAAC
TTCTACCCTCCCGAAAAAAGGCCTGAAGATTCCTGGCTTCGAACGTGCAAGCATTGAAGGACCAATAGCA
AATTTATCAACACTTGGAACAGAAGAGCTCCGGCAACGAGAACATTATCTAAAGCAGAAGAGAGATAAAT
TGATGTCCATGAGAAAGGATATGAGGACTAAGCAGATACAAAATTTGGAGGAGAAAGGAACACCTGTTGG
CGAGTTAGAGGAAATGACAGAGAAACCAGAAATGACAGCAGAGGAGAAGCAAACATTACTAAAGAGGAGA
TTGCTTGCAGAGAAACTTAAAGAAGAAGTTATTAATAAGGGATCTGGCTCTCTGGAAGTTCTGTTCCAGG
GGCCCGGCGGCCGCGGGGGATCTGGCGGGCAAGGATCTGGCTCTATGAGCAAAGGAGAAGAACTTTTCAC
TGGAGTTGTCCCAATTCTTGTTGAATTAGATGGTGATGTTAATGGGCACAAATTTTCTGTCCGTGGAGAG
GGTGAAGGTGATGCTACAAACGGAAAACTCACCCTTAAATTTATTTGCACTACTGGAAAACTACCTGTTC
CGTGGCCAACACTTGTCACTACTCTGACCTATGGTGTTCTATGCTTTTCCCGTTATCCGGATCACATGAA
ACGGCATGACTTTTTCAAGAGTGCCATGCCCGAAGGTTATGTACAGGAACGCACTATATCTTTCAAAGAT
GACGGGACCTACAAGACGCGTGCTGAAGTCAAGTTTGAAGGTGATACCCTTGTTAATCGTATCGAGTTAA
AAGGTATTGATTTTAAAGAAGATGGAAACATTCTCGGACACAAACTGGAGTACAACTTTAACTCACACAA
TGTATACATCACGGCAGACAAACAAAAGAATGGAATCAAAGCGTACTTCAAAATTCGCCACAACGTTGAA
GATGGTTCCGTTCAACTAGCAGACCATTATCAACAAAATACTCCAATTGGCGATGGCCCTGTCCTTTTAC
CAGACAACCATTACCTCTCGACACAATCTGTTCTTTCGAAAGATCCCAACGAAAAGCGTGACCACATGGT
CCTTCTTGAGGATGTAACTGCTGCTGGGATTACACATGGCATGGATGAACTCTACAAAGGAGGATCTAAG
CATCACCATCATCATCACCATCACCACCATGGAGAGTGAGCGGCCGCAGATCCAGATCCGGCTGCTAACA
AAGCCCGAAAGGAAGCTGAGTTGGCTGCTGCCACCGCTGAGCAATAACTAGCATAACCCCTTGGGGCCTC
TAAACGGGTCTTGAGGGGTTTTTTGCTGAAAGGAGGAACTATATCCGGATATCCCGCAAGAGGCCCGGCA
GTACCGGCATAACCAAGCCTATGCCTACAGCATCCAGGGTGACGGTGCCGAGGATGACGATGAGCGCATT
GTTAGATTTCATACACGGTGCCTGACTGCGTTAGCAATTTAACTGTGATAAACTACCGCATTAAAGCTTA
TCGATGATAAGCTGTCAAACATGAGAA
Features (pLannotate 1.2.2; 21 found; start..end, strand, type, name):
    104..208     +  promoter       AmpR promoter: bla
    209..1069    +  CDS            AmpR: β-lactamase; bla; confers resistance to ampicillin, carbenicillin, and related antibiotics
   1240..1828    +  rep_origin     ori: high-copy-number ColE1/pMB1/pBR322/pUC origin of replication
   2014..2153    -  misc_feature   bom: basis of mobility region from pBR322
   2255..2446    -  CDS            rop: Rop protein, which maintains plasmids at low copy number; rop
   2463..2843    +  CDS            YPB1_ECOLX: Protein predicted: Swiss-Prot protein existence level 4. From Escherichia coli.
   3085..3709    -  CDS            TcR (fragment): tetracycline efflux protein; tet; confers resistance to tetracycline
   3724..3745    -  protein_bind   CAP binding site: CAP binding activates transcription in the presence of cAMP. E. coli catabolite activator protein
   3758..4840    -  CDS            lacI: lac repressor; lacI; The lac repressor binds to the lac operator to inhibit transcription in E. coli. This inhibition can be relieved by adding lactose or isopropyl-β-D-thiogalactopyranoside (IPTG).
   4841..4918    -  promoter       lacI promoter: lacI
   4926..5205    -  CDS            TcR (fragment): tetracycline efflux protein; tet; confers resistance to tetracycline
   5227..5245    +  promoter       T7 promoter: promoter for bacteriophage T7 RNA polymerase
   5246..5270    +  protein_bind   lac operator: The lac repressor binds to the lac operator to inhibit transcription in E. coli. This inhibition can be relieved by adding lactose or isopropyl-β-D-thiogalactopyranoside (IPTG). lac repressor encoded by lacI
   5285..5307    +  RBS            RBS: efficient ribosome binding site from bacteriophage T7 gene 10 (Olins and Rangwala, 1989)
   5314..6339    +  CDS            CFAP36: CFA36_HUMAN - Also known as CCDC104. Experimental evidence at protein level: Swiss-Prot protein existence level 1. May act as an effector for ARL3. From Homo sapiens (Human).
   6415..7128    +  CDS            muGFP: muGFP is a basic (constitutively fluorescent) green fluorescent protein published in 2018, derived from Aequorea victoria.
   7141..7166    +  CDS            10xHis (fragment): 10xHis affinity tag
   7201..7250    +  CDS            SET1 (fragment): solubility-enhancement tag derived from T7 phage gene 10B
   7258..7305    +  terminator     T7 terminator: transcription terminator for bacteriophage T7 RNA polymerase
   7328..7432    -  CDS            TcR (fragment): tetracycline efflux protein; tet; confers resistance to tetracycline
   7480..7508    -  promoter       tet promoter: E. coli promoter for tetracycline efflux protein gene
