[The description below was written by a language model from this plasmid's Addgene catalogue record and pLannotate feature annotations shown in this document.]
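Description:
pET156P CFAP36 [S180E]-3C-muGFP-10His is a 7.5 kb bacterial expression plasmid built on the pET156P backbone for producing a mutant form of pig (Sus scrofa) CFAP36 in E. coli. It replicates from a ColE1/pBR322-type origin accompanied by the bom mobility region and the rop gene, which normally moderates copy number (the record lists copy number as unknown). Selection is by ampicillin through the bla β-lactamase gene and its own promoter. Several tetracycline-resistance fragments and a tet promoter are annotated, but these are interrupted remnants of the pBR322 ancestry rather than a functional marker.

The expression cassette follows the standard pET design. A T7 promoter fused to a lac operator, followed by the T7 gene 10 ribosome binding site, drives the open reading frame, and a T7 terminator closes it. A plasmid-borne lacI gene supplies repressor, so transcription stays low until IPTG induction in a host that provides T7 RNA polymerase. The coding region comprises CFAP36 carrying the S180E substitution (the annotation software matched it to the human orthologue, also known as CCDC104, a possible ARL3 effector, though the catalogue entry specifies the porcine sequence). It is followed by a 3C protease cleavage site, which the record names but the feature table does not annotate and which presumably lies in the short gap before the next feature. Next come monomeric ultrastable GFP (muGFP) and a 10xHis tag. The His tag permits metal-affinity purification, muGFP allows fluorescence tracking, and the 3C site allows removal of both tags. A serine-to-glutamate change is commonly used as a phosphomimetic, although the record does not state that rationale. The associated work concerns retrieval of polyubiquitinated proteins from cilia.
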