Addgene plasmid #238223: pET156P CFAP36 [S180E]-3C-muGFP-10His (Sus scrofa)
Purpose: Bacterial expression vector of porcine CFAP36 S180E mutant with C-terminal tags
Depositing lab: Alan Brown. Depositing organization: Harvard Medical School. Publication: A conserved mechanism for the retrieval of polyubiquitinated proteins from cilia. Lange SM, Bennett JA, Eisert RJ, Brown A. Cell. 2025 Nov 13;188(23):6492-6508.e18. doi: 10.1016/j.cell.2025.07.043. Epub 2025 Aug 20. PubMed 40840444.
Backbone
  Vector backbone: pET156P
  Vector type: Bacterial Expression
Growth in bacteria
  Bacterial resistance: Ampicillin, 100 μg/mL
  Growth temperature: 37°C
  Growth strain: DH5alpha
  Copy number: Unknown
Gene/Insert
  Gene/Insert name: CFAP36 [S180E]-3C-muGFP-10His
  Tag / fusion protein: -3C-muGFP-10His (C terminal on insert)
Terms and licenses: Academic/Nonprofit Terms; Industry Terms: Not Available to Industry
How to cite: pET156P CFAP36 [S180E]-3C-muGFP-10His (Sus scrofa) was a gift from Alan Brown (Addgene plasmid # 238223 ; http://n2t.net/addgene:238223 ; RRID:Addgene_238223)
